>Addgene plasmid #225707 | pAAV-hsyn-ASAP5-Kv2.1-WPRE | addgene full sequence | sequence record 448388 | Addgene NGS Result
TTGAGATCCTTTTTTTCTGCGCGTAATCTGCTGCTTGCAAACAAAAAAACCACCGCTACCAGCGGTGGTT
TGTTTGCCGGATCAAGAGCTACCAACTCTTTTTCCGAAGGTAACTGGCTTCAGCAGAGCGCAGATACCAA
ATACTGTTCTTCTAGTGTAGCCGTAGTTAGGCCACCACTTCAAGAACTCTGTAGCACCGCCTACATACCT
CGCTCTGCTAATCCTGTTACCAGTGGCTGCTGCCAGTGGCGATAAGTCGTGTCTTACCGGGTTGGACTCA
AGACGATAGTTACCGGATAAGGCGCAGCGGTCGGGCTGAACGGGGGGTTCGTGCACACAGCCCAGCTTGG
AGCGAACGACCTACACCGAACTGAGATACCTACAGCGTGAGCTATGAGAAAGCGCCACGCTTCCCGAAGG
GAGAAAGGCGGACAGGTATCCGGTAAGCGGCAGGGTCGGAACAGGAGAGCGCACGAGGGAGCTTCCAGGG
GGAAACGCCTGGTATCTTTATAGTCCTGTCGGGTTTCGCCACCTCTGACTTGAGCGTCGATTTTTGTGAT
GCTCGTCAGGGGGGCGGAGCCTATGGAAAAACGCCAGCAACGCGGCCTTTTTACGGTTCCTGGCCTTTTG
CTGGCCTTTTGCTCACATGTCCTGCAGGCAGCTGCGCGCTCGCTCGCTCACTGAGGCCGCCCGGGCGTCG
GGCGACCTTTGGTCGCCCGGCCTCAGTGAGCGAGCGAGCGCGCAGAGAGGGAGTGGCCAACTCCATCACT
AGGGGTTCCTGCGGCCGCACGCGTGTGTCTAGACTGCAGAGGGCCCTGCGTATGAGTGCAAGTGGGTTTT
AGGACCAGGATGAGGCGGGGTGGGGGTGCCTACCTGACGACCGACCCCGACCCACTGGACAAGCACCCAA
CCCCCATTCCCCAAATTGCGCATCCCCTATCAGAGAGGGGGAGGGGAAACAGGATGCGGCGAGGCGCGTG
CGCACTGCCAGCTTCAGCACCGCGGACAGTGCCTTCGCCCCCGCCTGGCGGCGCGCGCCACCGCCGCCTC
AGCACTGAAGGCGCGCTGACGTCACTCGCCGGTCCCCCGCAAACTCCCCTTCCCGGCCACCTTGGTCGCG
TCCGCGCCGCCGCCGGCCCAGCCGGACCGCACCACGCGAGGCGCGAGATAGGGGGGCACGGGCGCGACCA
TCTGCGCTGCGGCGCCGGCGACTCAGCGCTGCCTCAGTCTGCGGTGGGCAGCGGAGGAGTCGTGTCGTGC
CTGAGAGCGCAGTCGAGAAGGTACCGGATCCGCCACCATGGAGACGACTGTGAGGTATGAACAGGGGTCA
GAGCTCACTAAAACTTCGAGCTCTCCAACAGCAGATGAGCCCACGATAAAGATTGATGATGGTCGTGATG
AGGGTAATGAACAAGACAGCTGTTCCAATACCATTAGGAGAAAAATTTCCCCGTTTGTGATGTCATTTGG
ATTCAGAGTATTTGGAGTTGTGCTTATCATTGTAGACATCATAGTGGTGATTGTGGATCTGGCCATCAGT
GAGAAGAAAAGAGGCATTAGAGAGATTCTTGAAGGTGTTTCCCTGGCTATAGCACTCTTCTTCCTTGTTG
ATGTTCTCATGAGAGTGTTTGTTGAAGGCTTCAAGAACTATTTCCGGTCCAAACTGAATACTTTGGATGC
AGTCATAGTAGTGGGCACTCTGCTAATTAATATGACCTACTCCTTCTCTGCTGGTACATTTAAAGGTGAT
AACGTGTATATTACCGCGGATAAACAGAAAAACGGCATTAAAGCGAACTTTACCGTGCGCCATAACGTGG
AAGATGGCAGCGTGCAGCTGGCGGATCATTATCAGCAGAACACCCCGATTGGCGATGGCCCGGTGCTGCT
GCCGGATAACCATTATCTGAGCACCCAGACCGTGCTGAGCAAAGATCCGAACGAAAAACGCGATCACATG
GTGCTGCTGGAATTTGTGACCGCAGCGGGCATTACACACGGCATGGATGAACTGTATGGCGGCACCGGCG
GCAGCGCGAGCCAGGGCGAAGAACTGTTTACCGGCGTGGTGCCGATTCTGGTGGAACTGGATGGCGATGT
GAACGGCCATAAATTTAGCGTGCGCGGCGAAGGCGAAGGCGATGCGACCATTGGCAAACTGACCCTGAAA
TTTATTTGCACCACCGGCAAACTACCGGTGCCGTGGCCGACCCTGGTGACCACCTTAACCTATGGCGTGC
AGTGCTTTAGCCGCTATCCGGATCATATGAAACGCCATGATTTTTTTAAAAGCGCGATGCCGGAAGGCTA
TGTGCAGGAACGCACCATTAGCTTTAAAGATGATGGCAAATATAAAACCCGCGCGGTGGTGAAATTTGAA
GGCGATACCCTGGTGAACCGCATTGAACTGAAAGGCACCGATTTTAAAGAAGATGGCAACATTCTGGGGC
ATAAACTGGAATATAACACAGATCAGATGCCGCAGATGGTTACTCTTCTTCGAGTTCTGAGAATTGTTAT
CTTAATAAGAGTGATTCGCCTGGCTTCACAGAAGAAACAACTTGAAGTGGTAACCCTTAAGGGTTCTTCA
GGTTCATCTGGATCTTCCACGCGTCAGAGCCAGCCGATTCTGAACACCAAAGAAATGGCGCCGCAGAGCA
AACCGCCGGAAGAACTGGAAATGAGCAGCATGCCGAGCCCGGTGGCGCCGCTGCCGGCGCGCACCGAAGG
CGTGATTGATATGCGCAGCATGAGCAGCATTGATAGCTTTATTAGCTGCGCGACCGATTTTCCGGAAGCG
ACCCGCTTTTGATAAGAATTCGATATCAAGCTTATCGATAATCAACCTCTGGATTACAAAATTTGTGAAA
GATTGACTGGTATTCTTAACTATGTTGCTCCTTTTACGCTATGTGGATACGCTGCTTTAATGCCTTTGTA
TCATGCTATTGCTTCCCGTATGGCTTTCATTTTCTCCTCCTTGTATAAATCCTGGTTGCTGTCTCTTTAT
GAGGAGTTGTGGCCCGTTGTCAGGCAACGTGGCGTGGTGTGCACTGTGTTTGCTGACGCAACCCCCACTG
GTTGGGGCATTGCCACCACCTGTCAGCTCCTTTCCGGGACTTTCGCTTTCCCCCTCCCTATTGCCACGGC
GGAACTCATCGCCGCCTGCCTTGCCCGCTGCTGGACAGGGGCTCGGCTGTTGGGCACTGACAATTCCGTG
GTGTTGTCGGGGAAATCATCGTCCTTTCCTTGGCTGCTCGCCTATGTTGCCACCTGGATTCTGCGCGGGA
CGTCCTTCTGCTACGTCCCTTCGGCCCTCAATCCAGCGGACCTTCCTTCCCGCGGCCTGCTGCCGGCTCT
GCGGCCTCTTCCGCGTCTTCGCCTTCGCCCTCAGACGAGTCGGATCTCCCTTTGGGCCGCCTCCCCGCAT
CGATACCGAGCGCTGCTCGAGAGATCTACGGGTGGCATCCCTGTGACCCCTCCCCAGTGCCTCTCCTGGC
CCTGGAAGTTGCCACTCCAGTGCCCACCAGCCTTGTCCTAATAAAATTAAGTTGCATCATTTTGTCTGAC
TAGGTGTCCTTCTATAATATTATGGGGTGGAGGGGGGTGGTATGGAGCAAGGGGCAAGTTGGGAAGACAA
CCTGTAGGGCCTGCGGGGTCTATTGGGAACCAAGCTGGAGTGCAGTGGCACAATCTTGGCTCACTGCAAT
CTCCGCCTCCTGGGTTCAAGCGATTCTCCTGCCTCAGCCTCCCGAGTTGTTGGGATTCCAGGCATGCATG
ACCAGGCTCAGCTAATTTTTGTTTTTTTGGTAGAGACGGGGTTTCACCATATTGGCCAGGCTGGTCTCCA
ACTCCTAATCTCAGGTGATCTACCCACCTTGGCCTCCCAAATTGCTGGGATTACAGGCGTGAACCACTGC
TCCCTTCCCTGTCCTTCTGATTTTGTAGGTAACCACGTGCGGACCGAGCGGCCGCAGGAACCCCTAGTGA
TGGAGTTGGCCACTCCCTCTCTGCGCGCTCGCTCGCTCACTGAGGCCGGGCGACCAAAGGTCGCCCGACG
CCCGGGCTTTGCCCGGGCGGCCTCAGTGAGCGAGCGAGCGCGCAGCTGCCTGCAGGGGCGCCTGATGCGG
TATTTTCTCCTTACGCATCTGTGCGGTATTTCACACCGCATA
[95 nt withheld, positions 4173-4267]
T
[46 nt withheld, positions 4269-4314]
C
[141 nt withheld, positions 4316-4456]
CCTTTGACGTTGGAGTCCACGTTCTTT
[37 nt withheld, positions 4484-4520]
ACTCTATCTCGGGCTATTCTTTTGATTTATAAGGGATTTTGCCGATTTCGGTCTATTGGTTAAAAAATGA
GCTGATTTAACAAAAATTTAACGCGAATTTTAACAAAATATTAACGTTTACAATTTTATGGTGCACTCTC
AGTACAATCTGCTCTGATGCCGCATAGTTAAGCCAGCCCCGACACCCGCCAACACCCGCTGACGCGCCCT
GACGGGCTTGTCTGCTCCCGGCATCCGCTTACAGACAAGCTGTGACCGTCTCCGGGAGCTGCATGTGTCA
GAGGTTTTCACCGTCATCACCGAAACGCGCGAGACGAAAGGGCCTCGTGATACGCCTATTTTTATAGGTT
AATGTCATGATAATAATGGTTTCTTAGACGTCAGGTGGCACTTTTCGGGGAAATGTGCGCGGAACCCCTA
TTTGTTTATTTTTCTAAATACATTCAAATATGTATCCGCTCATGAGACAATAACCCTGATAAATGCTTCA
ATAATATTGAAAAAGGAAGAGTATGAGTATTCAACATTTCCGTGTCGCCCTTATTCCCTTTTTTGCGGCA
TTTTGCCTTCCTGTTTTTGCTCACCCAGAAACGCTGGTGAAAGTAAAAGATGCTGAAGATCAGTTGGGTG
CACGAGTGGGTTACATCGAACTGGATCTCAACAGCGGTAAGATCCTTGAGAGTTTTCGCCCCGAAGAACG
TTTTCCAATGATGAGCACTTTTAAAGTTCTGCTATGTGGCGCGGTATTATCCCGTATTGACGCCGGGCAA
GAGCAACTCGGTCGCCGCATACACTATTCTCAGAATGACTTGGTTGAGTACTCACCAGTCACAGAAAAGC
ATCTTACGGATGGCATGACAGTAAGAGAATTATGCAGTGCTGCCATAACCATGAGTGATAACACTGCGGC
CAACTTACTTCTGACAACGATCGGAGGACCGAAGGAGCTAACCGCTTTTTTGCACAACATGGGGGATCAT
GTAACTCGCCTTGATCGTTGGGAACCGGAGCTGAATGAAGCCATACCAAACGACGAGCGTGACACCACGA
TGCCTGTAGCAATGGCAACAACGTTGCGCAAACTATTAACTGGCGAACTACTTACTCTAGCTTCCCGGCA
ACAATTAATAGACTGGATGGAGGCGGATAAAGTTGCAGGACCACTTCTGCGCTCGGCCCTTCCGGCTGGC
TGGTTTATTGCTGATAAATCTGGAGCCGGTGAGCGTGGGTCTCGCGGTATCATTGCAGCACTGGGGCCAG
ATGGTAAGCCCTCCCGTATCGTAGTTATCTACACGACGGGGAGTCAGGCAACTATGGATGAACGAAATAG
ACAGATCGCTGAGATAGGTGCCTCACTGATTAAGCATTGGTAACTGTCAGACCAAGTTTACTCATATATA
CTTTAGATTGATTTAAAACTTCATTTTTAATTTAAAAGGATCTAGGTGAAGATCCTTTTTGATAATCTCA
TGACCAAAATCCCTTAACGTGAGTTTTCGTTCCACTGAGCGTCAGACCCCGTAGAAAAGATCAAAGGATC
TTC
Features (pLannotate 1.2.2; 16 found; start..end, strand, type, name):
      1..589     +  rep_origin     ori: high-copy-number ColE1/pMB1/pBR322/pUC origin of replication
    662..689     +  repeat_region  AAV2 ITR (fragment): inverted terminal repeat of adeno-associated virus serotype 2 inverted
    718..745     +  repeat_region  AAV2 ITR (fragment): inverted terminal repeat of adeno-associated virus serotype 2 inverted
    825..1272    +  promoter       hSyn promoter: human synapsin I promoter; confers neuron-specific expression (Kügler et al., 2003)
   1748..2467    +  CDS            cEGFP: cEGFP is a basic (constitutively fluorescent) green fluorescent protein published in 2008, derived from Aequorea victoria.
   2615..2809    +  CDS            Kcnb1 (fragment): KCNB1_RAT - Experimental evidence at protein level: Swiss-Prot protein existence level 1. Voltage-gated potassium channel that mediates transmembrane potassium transport in excitable membranes, primarily in the brain, but also in the pancreas and cardiovascular system. Contributes to the regulation of the action potential (AP) repolarization, duration and frequency of repetitive AP firing in neurons, muscle cells and endocrine cells and plays a role in homeostatic attenuation of electrical excitability throughout the brain (PubMed:10024359, PubMed:10618149, PubMed:12451110, PubMed:17379638, Pu
   2816..2840    +  misc_feature   MCS (fragment): pBluescript multiple cloning site
   2840..3428    +  misc_feature   WPRE: woodchuck hepatitis virus posttranscriptional regulatory element
   3460..3936    +  polyA_signal   hGH poly(A) signal: human growth hormone polyadenylation signal
   3976..4116    +  repeat_region  AAV2 ITR: inverted terminal repeat of adeno-associated virus serotype 2 inverted
   4121..4172    -  misc_feature   bom (fragment): basis of mobility region from pBR322
   4191..4646    +  rep_origin     f1 ori (sequence partly withheld): f1 bacteriophage origin of replication; arrow indicates direction of (+) strand synthesis
   4647..4696    -  misc_feature   bom (fragment): basis of mobility region from pBR322
   4798..4833    -  CDS            rop (fragment): Rop protein, which maintains plasmids at low copy number; rop
   4928..5032    +  promoter       AmpR promoter: bla
   5033..5893    +  CDS            AmpR: β-lactamase; bla; confers resistance to ampicillin, carbenicillin, and related antibiotics
