[The description below was written by a language model from this plasmid's Addgene catalogue record and pLannotate feature annotations shown in this document.]
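Description:
pAAV-hsyn-ASAP5-Kv2.1-WPRE is an adeno-associated virus transfer plasmid (pAAV backbone, about 6.1 kb in the sequenced record) built for pan-neuronal, soma-targeted expression of the genetically encoded voltage indicator ASAP5. In bacteria it is maintained by a high-copy ColE1/pUC-type origin and selected with ampicillin through a β-lactamase gene under its own promoter. An f1 phage origin and short remnants of pBR322 bom and rop sequences are also annotated in the backbone. The expression cassette is flanked by AAV2 inverted terminal repeats, the cis elements required for replication and packaging of the cassette into AAV particles. The annotation detects a complete ITR downstream of the cassette but only two short ITR fragments upstream, which may reflect how the annotation tool or sequencing handled this repeat-rich region rather than a real truncation.

Between the ITRs, the human synapsin I promoter restricts expression to neurons and drives the 1,512 bp synthetic ASAP5-Kv2.1 insert, cloned between BamHI and EcoRI sites that remain intact. The feature table recognises a GFP-derived coding segment within the insert, which supplies the fluorescent readout of the sensor. The upstream part of the open reading frame is unannotated. At the 3′ end of the coding sequence is a fragment of rat Kcnb1 (Kv2.1), which according to the stated purpose confines the indicator to the soma. A WPRE follows to enhance transcript stability and expression, and the human growth hormone polyadenylation signal terminates the transcript. The plasmid is used to produce recombinant AAV, or for direct transfection, for optical recording of membrane voltage in neurons. The associated publication describes ASAP5 as a fast indicator with enhanced sensitivity for unitary synaptic events.
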