Addgene plasmid #225707: pAAV-hsyn-ASAP5-Kv2.1-WPRE
Purpose: Pan-neuronal soma-targeted expression of the genetically encoded voltage indicator ASAP5
Depositing lab: Michael Lin. Depositing organization: Stanford University. Publication: A fast and responsive voltage indicator with enhanced sensitivity for unitary synaptic events. Hao YA, Lee S, Roth RH, Natale S, Gomez L, Taxidis J, O'Neill PS, Villette V, Bradley J, Wang Z, Jiang D, Zhang G, Sheng M, Lu D, Boyden E, Delvendahl I, Golshani P, Wernig M, Feldman DE, Ji N, Ding J, Sudhof TC, Clandinin TR, Lin MZ. Neuron. 2024 Sep 17:S0896-6273(24)00643-3. doi: 10.1016/j.neuron.2024.08.019. PubMed 39305894.
Backbone
  Vector backbone: pAAV
  Vector type: AAV
Growth in bacteria
  Bacterial resistance: Ampicillin, 100 μg/mL
  Growth temperature: 37°C
  Growth strain: NEB Stable
  Copy number: High Copy
Gene/Insert
  Gene/Insert name: ASAP5-Kv2.1
  Species: Synthetic
  Insert size (bp): 1512
  Promoter: human synapsin
  Cloning method: Restriction Enzyme; 5′ cloning site BamHI (not destroyed); 3′ cloning site EcoRI (not destroyed)
  Sequencing primers: 5′ gcagtcgagaaggtaccggatccgccaccatggagacgactgtgaggtatgaac
Terms and licenses: Academic/Nonprofit Terms; Industry Terms: Not Available to Industry
How to cite: pAAV-hsyn-ASAP5-Kv2.1-WPRE was a gift from Michael Lin (Addgene plasmid # 225707 ; http://n2t.net/addgene:225707 ; RRID:Addgene_225707) For viral preps, please replace (Addgene plasmid # 225707) in the above sentence with: (Addgene viral prep # 225707-AAV1)
